Addgene plasmid #27242: LRP6-pCS2
Depositing lab: Xi He. Depositing organization: Boston Children's Hospital. Publication: LDL-receptor-related proteins in Wnt signal transduction. Tamai K, Semenov M, Kato Y, Spokony R, Liu C, Katsuyama Y, Hess F, Saint-Jeannet JP, He X. Nature. 2000 Sep 28. 407(6803):530-5. 10.1038/35035117 PubMed 11029007.
Backbone
  Vector backbone: pCS2+
  Backbone size w/o insert (bp): 4095
  Vector type: Mammalian Expression ; xenopus injection
Growth in bacteria
  Bacterial resistance: Ampicillin, 100 μg/mL
  Growth temperature: 37°C
  Growth strain: DH5alpha
  Copy number: High Copy
Gene/Insert
  Gene/Insert name: low density lipoprotein receptor-related protein 6 (alt name: LRP6)
  Species: H. sapiens (human)
  Insert size (bp): 4980
  GenBank ID: NM_002336
  Entrez Gene: LRP6 (a.k.a. ADCAD2, EVR8, STHAG7)
  Cloning method: Restriction Enzyme; 5′ cloning site BamHI (not destroyed); 3′ cloning site Xbal (not destroyed)
  Sequencing primers: 5′ SP6
Terms and licenses: Academic/Nonprofit Terms; Industry Terms: Not Available to Industry
Depositor comments: Use Asp718 to linearize DNA for in vitro transcription by SP6 1st codon starts at 110
How to cite: LRP6-pCS2 was a gift from Xi He (Addgene plasmid # 27242 ; http://n2t.net/addgene:27242 ; RRID:Addgene_27242)
