[The description below was written by a language model from this plasmid's Addgene catalogue record and pLannotate feature annotations shown in this document.]
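Description:
LRP6-pCS2 is a pCS2+-based expression plasmid carrying the human low density lipoprotein receptor-related protein 6 (LRP6) cDNA. It is intended both for expression in mammalian cells and for producing synthetic mRNA for Xenopus embryo injection. The roughly 5 kb insert was cloned between BamHI and XbaI sites, both of which are retained, giving a sequenced plasmid of about 9 kb. In bacteria it is maintained at high copy from a ColE1/pUC-type origin and selected with ampicillin through the β-lactamase gene. An f1 origin and remnants of the lac region (lacZα and lacI fragments, lac promoter and operator) are carried over from the backbone.

The LRP6 open reading frame lies on the reverse strand of the sequence record and spans its numbering origin. Directly upstream, in the same orientation, are the simian cytomegalovirus IE94 enhancer/promoter and an SP6 promoter. An SV40 polyadenylation signal sits on the 3′ side of the insert, although the annotation lists it on the opposite strand from the coding sequence. The IE94 promoter drives strong expression after transfection into cells or injection of DNA into embryos. The SP6 promoter allows in vitro transcription of sense LRP6 mRNA, and the depositor notes that the plasmid is linearized with Asp718 for this purpose. T3 and partial T7 promoters are also annotated beyond the 3′ end of the insert. No epitope tag or reporter is annotated, so the construct appears to encode untagged LRP6.

LRP6 is a cell-surface co-receptor that works with Frizzled receptors in Wnt/β-catenin signalling. In line with the associated publication on LDL-receptor-related proteins in Wnt signal transduction, the plasmid is suited to gain-of-function studies of this pathway in cultured cells and Xenopus embryos.
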