Features (pLannotate 1.2.2; 15 found; start..end, strand, type, name):
     87..105     -  promoter       SP6 promoter: promoter for bacteriophage SP6 RNA polymerase
    140..1117    -  promoter       CMV IE94 promoter: enhancer/promoter region of simian cytomegalovirus major immediate early transcription unit IE94
   1124..1190    +  CDS            lacZα (fragment): LacZα fragment of β-galactosidase; lacZ fragment
   1195..1623    +  rep_origin     f1 ori (sequence partly withheld): f1 bacteriophage origin of replication; arrow indicates direction of (+) strand synthesis
   1676..1780    +  promoter       AmpR promoter: bla
   1781..2641    +  CDS            AmpR: β-lactamase; bla; confers resistance to ampicillin, carbenicillin, and related antibiotics
   2812..3400    +  rep_origin     ori: high-copy-number ColE1/pMB1/pBR322/pUC origin of replication
   3583..3675    +  CDS            lacI (fragment): lac repressor; lacI; The lac repressor binds to the lac operator to inhibit transcription in E. coli. This inhibition can be relieved by adding lactose or isopropyl-β-D-thiogalactopyranoside (IPTG).
   3688..3709    +  protein_bind   CAP binding site: CAP binding activates transcription in the presence of cAMP. E. coli catabolite activator protein
   3724..3754    +  promoter       lac promoter: promoter for the E. coli lac operon
   3762..3778    +  protein_bind   lac operator: The lac repressor binds to the lac operator to inhibit transcription in E. coli. This inhibition can be relieved by adding lactose or isopropyl-β-D-thiogalactopyranoside (IPTG). lac repressor encoded by lacI
   3823..3841    +  promoter       T3 promoter: promoter for bacteriophage T3 RNA polymerase
   3954..4088    +  polyA_signal   SV40 poly(A) signal: SV40 polyadenylation signal
   4093..4110    +  promoter       T7 promoter (fragment): promoter for bacteriophage T7 RNA polymerase
   4228..30      -  CDS            LRP6 (across the origin): LRP6_HUMAN - Experimental evidence at protein level: Swiss-Prot protein existence level 1. Component of the Wnt-Fzd-LRP5-LRP6 complex that triggers beta-catenin signaling through inducing aggregation of receptor-ligand complexes into ribosome-sized signalsomes. Cell-surface coreceptor of Wnt/beta-catenin signaling, which plays a pivotal role in bone formation. The Wnt-induced Fzd/LRP6 coreceptor complex recruits DVL1 polymers to the plasma membrane which, in turn, recruits the AXIN1/GSK3B-complex to the cell surface promoting the formation of signalsomes and inhibiting AXIN1/GSK3-mediated phos
>Addgene plasmid #27242 | LRP6-pCS2 | addgene full sequence | sequence record 396430 | Addgene NGS Result
GGCCAGGAGGCTCCTCAGGACGGCCCCCATCTTCCCTTCTCGCGTTCTCTTCTCTGGATCCTGCAAAAAG
AACAAGTAGCTTGTATTCTATAGTGTCACCTAAATCAAGCTTGCTCCGACGTCCCCAGGCAGAATGGCGG
TTCCCTAAACGAGCATTGCTTATATAGACCTCCCATTAGGCACGCCTACCGCCCATTTACGTCAATGGAA
CGCCCATTTGCGTCATTGCCCCTCCCCATTGACGTCAATGGGGATGTACTTGGCAGCCATCGCGGGCCAT
TTACCGCCATTGACGTCAATGGGAGTACTGCCAATGTACCCTGGCGTACTTCCAATAGTAATGTACTTGC
CAAGTTACTATTAATAGATATTGATGTACTGCCAAGTGGGCCATTTACCGTCATTGACGTCAATAGGGGG
CGTGAGAACGGATATGAATGGGCAATGAGCCATCCCATTGACGTCAATGGTGGGTGGTCCTATTGACGTC
AATGGGCATTGAGCCAGGCGGGCCATTTACCGTAATTGACGTCAATGGGGGAGGCGCCATATACGTCAAT
AGGACCGCCCATATGACGTCAATAGGAAAGACCATATATAGAGACCATTGACGTCAATGGGGGAGTGGCT
ATGGGCGGTATTAGGAAGCCCCATATATGGTATATGGGACCGCCCATTGGGAGGGGCTATCTACGTCAAT
AGGAAAACCCATATATGGAATACTATATGGCATAGGGCCAATACATAGTATTGAACCTGGCCAATAGCCA
TATTGGCATAGGGCCATATTGGATATTGCCTATATATTGATCCTGGCATATAGCCAATATGGCCGCCATT
ATTGGCACCATGCCAATTCAATATGGCGGACTTGGCACAGGGCCAAGACCCCTCCTCAAACTTGGCACCG
TGCCAAGTAGACCCCTCCCCAGTTGGCACAGTGCCAGGTCCGCCATATTGAATTGGCATGGTGCCAAGTC
CGCCATATTGAATTGGCTGGGGTCCAGATCCACCATATTGAATTGGCACGAGTCCATATACGCCATATTG
AATTGGCACAGGTCCAGATCCACCATATTGAATTGGCATGAGTCCATATACGCCATATTGAATTGGCGGT
CGACTGGCGTAATAGCGAAGAGGCCCGCACCGATCGCCCTTCCCAACAGTTGCGCAGCCTGAATGGCGAA
TGGG
[124 nt withheld, positions 1195-1318]
C
[91 nt withheld, positions 1320-1410]
A
[49 nt withheld, positions 1412-1460]
CCTTTGACGTTGGAGTCCACGTTCTTT
[37 nt withheld, positions 1488-1524]
ACCCTATCTCGGTCTATTCTTTTGATTTATAAGGGATTTTGCCGATTTCGGCCTATTGGTTAAAAAATGA
GCTGATTTAACAAAAATTTAACGCGAATTTTAACAAAATATTAACGCTTACAATTTAGGTGGCACTTTTC
GGGGAAATGTGCGCGGAACCCCTATTTGTTTATTTTTCTAAATACATTCAAATATGTATCCGCTCATGAG
ACAATAACCCTGATAAATGCTTCAATAATATTGAAAAAGGAAGAGTATGAGTATTCAACATTTCCGTGTC
GCCCTTATTCCCTTTTTTGCGGCATTTTGCCTTCCTGTTTTTGCTCACCCAGAAACGCTGGTGAAAGTAA
AAGATGCTGAAGATCAGTTGGGTGCACGAGTGGGTTACATCGAACTGGATCTCAACAGCGGTAAGATCCT
TGAGAGTTTTCGCCCCGAAGAACGTTTTCCAATGATGAGCACTTTTAAAGTTCTGCTATGTGGCGCGGTA
TTATCCCGTATTGACGCCGGGCAAGAGCAACTCGGTCGCCGCATACACTATTCTCAGAATGACTTGGTTG
AGTACTCACCAGTCACAGAAAAGCATCTTACGGATGGCATGACAGTAAGAGAATTATGCAGTGCTGCCAT
AACCATGAGTGATAACACTGCGGCCAACTTACTTCTGACAACGATCGGAGGACCGAAGGAGCTAACCGCT
TTTTTGCACAACATGGGGGATCATGTAACTCGCCTTGATCGTTGGGAACCGGAGCTGAATGAAGCCATAC
CAAACGACGAGCGTGACACCACGATGCCTGTAGCAATGGCAACAACGTTGCGCAAACTATTAACTGGCGA
ACTACTTACTCTAGCTTCCCGGCAACAATTAATAGACTGGATGGAGGCGGATAAAGTTGCAGGACCACTT
CTGCGCTCGGCCCTTCCGGCTGGCTGGTTTATTGCTGATAAATCTGGAGCCGGTGAGCGTGGGTCTCGCG
GTATCATTGCAGCACTGGGGCCAGATGGTAAGCCCTCCCGTATCGTAGTTATCTACACGACGGGGAGTCA
GGCAACTATGGATGAACGAAATAGACAGATCGCTGAGATAGGTGCCTCACTGATTAAGCATTGGTAACTG
TCAGACCAAGTTTACTCATATATACTTTAGATTGATTTAAAACTTCATTTTTAATTTAAAAGGATCTAGG
TGAAGATCCTTTTTGATAATCTCATGACCAAAATCCCTTAACGTGAGTTTTCGTTCCACTGAGCGTCAGA
CCCCGTAGAAAAGATCAAAGGATCTTCTTGAGATCCTTTTTTTCTGCGCGTAATCTGCTGCTTGCAAACA
AAAAAACCACCGCTACCAGCGGTGGTTTGTTTGCCGGATCAAGAGCTACCAACTCTTTTTCCGAAGGTAA
CTGGCTTCAGCAGAGCGCAGATACCAAATACTGTTCTTCTAGTGTAGCCGTAGTTAGGCCACCACTTCAA
GAACTCTGTAGCACCGCCTACATACCTCGCTCTGCTAATCCTGTTACCAGTGGCTGCTGCCAGTGGCGAT
AAGTCGTGTCTTACCGGGTTGGACTCAAGACGATAGTTACCGGATAAGGCGCAGCGGTCGGGCTGAACGG
GGGGTTCGTGCACACAGCCCAGCTTGGAGCGAACGACCTACACCGAACTGAGATACCTACAGCGTGAGCT
ATGAGAAAGCGCCACGCTTCCCGAAGGGAGAAAGGCGGACAGGTATCCGGTAAGCGGCAGGGTCGGAACA
GGAGAGCGCACGAGGGAGCTTCCAGGGGGAAACGCCTGGTATCTTTATAGTCCTGTCGGGTTTCGCCACC
TCTGACTTGAGCGTCGATTTTTGTGATGCTCGTCAGGGGGGCGGAGCCTATGGAAAAACGCCAGCAACGC
GGCCTTTTTACGGTTCCTGGCCTTTTGCTGGCCTTTTGCTCACATGTTCTTTCCTGCGTTATCCCCTGAT
TCTGTGGATAACCGTATTACCGCCTTTGAGTGAGCTGATACCGCTCGCCGCAGCCGAACGACCGAGCGCA
GCGAGTCAGTGAGCGAGGAAGCGGAAGAGCGCCCAATACGCAAACCGCCTCTCCCCGCGCGTTGGCCGAT
TCATTAATGCAGCTGGCACGACAGGTTTCCCGACTGGAAAGCGGGCAGTGAGCGCAACGCAATTAATGTG
AGTTAGCTCACTCATTAGGCACCCCAGGCTTTACACTTTATGCTCCCGGCTCGTATGTTGTGTGGAATTG
TGAGCGGATAACAATTTCACACAGGAAACAGCTATGACCATGATTACGCCAAGCGCGCAATTAACCCTCA
CTAAAGGGAACAAAAGCTGGGTACCGGGCCCAATGCATTGGCGCCGCGGCCGCGAATTAAAAAACCTCCC
ACACCTCCCCCTGAACCTGAAACATAAAATGAATGCAATTGTTGTTGTTAACTTGTTTATTGCAGCTTAT
AATGGTTACAAATAAAGCAATAGCATCACAAATTTCACAAATAAAGCATTTTTTTCACTGCATTCTAGTT
GTGGTTTGTCCAAACTCATCAATGTATCTTATCATGTCTGGATCTACGTAATACGACTCACTATAGTTCT
AGATGGTCTGCCTCATCCTTCTCTAATAGCTCCCTCCCCCCCTCCAGATCTCAACCAAATTTATATTTAC
ATTTTTACGTTGGAGGCAGTCAGAGGAGGAGGGCCCCTCCTCAGGAGGAGTCTGTACAGGGAGAGGGTGG
CGGTGGGTAGAGGTGATGAGAATAGCTCCTCTCTGTGTATGGAGAAGGTGGGCAGCTTTCATAGTTCTCC
TCTGCTGACAAGTATTGGCTTCGGGGTGTGGGAGGTGGGGGCACAGGTTCTGAATCATAGTTCAAGTCAC
TGGTATAGCCCTTGGCTGTTGCCACTGAGGTCATTCTCCGACTAGGAGCATAGTCACTGTCACAAACATC
TGTGCTGCAGGGTGTGGTGGGGGGTGCAAAGTGCCGGTAGCTATATGGCCTGTAGCTGTATGACCTATGA
GTGGAAGGACTGTTTGAAGAATATCCAAATTCCATAGTGTAATGTGATCGCTCTGTGGCTGGGGATGGTG
GAGGGTTCAAAATTGCAGGGAAGTAAGTGCCTTTGGTGCTTGAAGAACTACTTGATGATGCTCCTGTAAC
ATGGGCTCGGTCATAGGGGGGTCCACTGCTTCCCCCCATGATACTGAGGGAGCTGATCATTGATTTACCT
CGAGACATTCCTGGAAGAGATCCTGACAAAGAACTTGGGTGTGGCACATAACCAAGAGGCACAGAAGCTG
GTCCATGAACTACATAGTCATTAGTCATAGTTTCCCCATCTCCCTTCATACGTGGACACAACATCCTCTG
GCAGATAAAGTATACAGTTCCAGACACAAAAATGGTGACAATTACGCCAATAACAGAACCAACTGTATTG
GTGGCCTGTGGTGCTGGTTCTTCAGTCGGATAACAATCCAGTTCATCTGACTTGTCACTGCAATCCACAT
TATGATCACACTTCTTGTGCTTTCCAATGCACTGACCATTGGCACAGCGGAACTGATCAATTAAACAAAG
CACTTCACAGTTCTTCTCATCTGATTTGTCCTGGCAGTTTGCATCTCCATTGCATCGGAGGGCACCATCA
ATACACTGCCCACTGGCACACTGGAACTGGGACTCTGAGCATACAGGACAATTGAGTTCATCACTGTGGT
CTTCACATTCAGTAAACCCATCGCACCGCCAAGCCACAGGGATACAGTCAATTTCCCCCGTGAAACAAGT
AAACTGCTGAGGAGAACATGTTGGAGGTTCTCCACATGATAGCTCATCTTGAAGTAGAACCAGGTGCATG
GGGCAAGAACACCTTGTAGTACCATCCCCCTTTACAAGACAAATATGTGAACAGCCACCATTATCCTGAG
CACAAGGGTGCTGTCTGTATTCTTGAAGGTTCAGCTCCTTTACTGCATGAATGTCACTAAGCTGGGCAAT
TCGAGCTTGGACTTTGGTTCTACCCTCTCGACCTGTCATGTCAATTTTTTCAATCATTTGCTGCTGTTTA
TCAATCCAATAGAGCCAGTTTTCAAACACAGTAAGTCCCACAGGCTGCAAGATATTGGAGTCTTCTAATA
CTATCCGGTTAGCACCTGAGAGATCACTGCTTTCAATTCGCCGGAGATCTGAATCAGCCCAAAAGAGCTT
GCCCAGCCTGCTATCAAGGGCTAAAGCAATTGGTTTACTTAAGCCACTGAAAAAGAGGACCTCCCGTTCT
GTCCCATCCAAAGCAGCCCGTTCAATTTTAGGAGACCTTTCCTGAAGATTGGTAAAATACATATACCCTT
TCTCTGGGTTTACCACAATGGCTCGAGGTCTGTCCTGCTCGCCTTTCAGCACCACTCCAACTGATCTCCC
ATCTAATCTTGTCACATTAATGACATTGGTAGCCTCACAAGTCCAGTAGATGTAGCGGCTGTAAATATCA
ATGCTGAGGTCATAGGGTTGTATTTCCAGGTTCTGACTCGGAACTGAGCTCACAACCACAGTAAAGCCCT
GGCTGCCATCTTCTTGTGCCTTTCGGATCATGTTTTGTCGTGAGTCAATCCAATAGAGTTGCTTGTCCAG
TGGGTCATAGTCAATGGCCCGGACATTCCGAAGGCTGTGGATGGGAAGGATGATGTCGGGGCTCTGTTGT
TCATCAATCACCATGCGGTTGATGGCACTCTTTTGACTGAAGAGCAGGAAAGTCGTAGGAGCACTACAAG
TCCTGTTGTCAGCATTAAGAGAGTAGTGGGCAGGGCATCCACAAACAAAACCCCCAACTGGCACAGCCAA
GCAGAGGTGGGAGCAGTGCCCATTGCTGGAAGCACATTCATTCCACCCTGACTGTCGAGATGAGTGAAAG
ACGAGGATGTCCATCACATAATCCAAATGGCCCTGAATGATGGTGCGGTTTTGGCCACTGGTTTTGTTGG
CACGCTCAATGCTGCGTCGGCTCCAGTCCGTCCAGTAGATATAATCTTGGTACTGAGTTAAGCCAAAAGG
ATGAGGCAAGTCATCTGCTATAACTTCACGGTTGAGCCCAAGCATATTTGAAGATTCTATTAAGTTGGTG
TCCAGGTCTGTCCAATAAAGCCTCCTTTTAGCATAATCAATAGTTAGGCCGTTTGCCCGCCCCACATTTG
GAACTAAGGTAGTACGTTCACTTCCATCCATTGCAGCTCTGTCTATCTTAGGTTTTCCACCCCATTCAGT
CCAATACATAAATCCTTCGGCAGGGTCCAACGCGAGAGCTCTGGGACTATCTAGGTCTTTCCACACCAAA
ACTTGTCGGTGCTGCCCATCCAACTTTGACACCTCAATTCGATTCGTTCCTGTGTCTGCCCAGTACAAGT
TCTTCCCAAGCCAGTCTACTGCCATGCCTTCTGGATAATCTAAGCCGAATTCTACCACATGTTCCAGTGC
ACTGCCATTCATAAAGGCTCTGCTGATGGTCTTGAGTGATATATCAGTCCAATAAATTCGGTTGTCTGTC
ACATCAAAATCCAAAGCAGAAGCTTCTTTGACACCAGTGAGTGGAATAGCCACATTATTATTGTTTGTTT
CCAGAGAAATTCGTCTGATATCTGCTCTCCGTGAAAACAAAAGGAAAGCCTCTGGGACAATGCAGGTCTT
CATGTCACTGATGAGTTCAAAGCCAATAGGGCAAGCACAGCGAAGGCCCTGAGGTCTATAGAGGCAGAGA
TGGCTACATCCCCCGTTTTCCTCAGCACAGGGGTTGGAACCAATCACTCGATGAACATTTGTAGCCTTTA
GGCCCATGAGGTCAGGCAGCTGATCTATGATCACTTCCCTCTCTGCACTTCGTTTATGAACTCTTTCAAT
GCTACGCCTCTGCCAGTCAGTCCAGTAAACATAGTCACCCAACAAAGTAAATCCAAATATGTGAGGAATT
TTGTCTTCCACTAGTACTCGTCTCCCAGTGCCATCAGTATTCATAACCTCAATCTTGTCTGTTTTGGCAT
CTCCCCAGTATATTTTGCCTTCATCATAATCCAAGGCTAAACCATTTGGCCAACCAAGAGAAGTGTTAAC
CAATACTACACGGTCAGAACCATCCAGAGCTGCTCGCTCAATTTTCGGAATTTCTCCCCAGTCAGTCCAA
TACATGTACCCAACCATGGGATCTAACACAATAGCCCGGGGTTCCTCTAAGTCCTCTGAAATCAAGATCT
TCCTCATGGTCCCATTGAGCCTTGTCACTTCTATTCGATCAGTGCCAGTGTCTGTCCAATAAAGATTTCG
TGCAACCCAGTCCACAGCAATACCATCAGGATGGGCAATTTGAGCAGTGACCACAAACTGACTGCCAGAT
CCATCTATAAATGAACGGCGTATGGCCCTCACTTCATCATCAGTCCAGTAGATGTAGCCTTCCACAGGAT
CGTAATCTATGGCAATGGCATGACGGATGTCTTCTAACTGCAGAACAATGTCTGTAAAATCTGGTGTATC
CAAAGAAATGCGTCTCAAGTCTGTCCTTCGAGCTAAAAGCAATAATTCTGTGGCACCATCTTTGCAGGTT
TTTCCATTCTCCAGGAGTTTGACCCCAGTGGGGCAAGCACACTGATAAAAAGGCTTGACTGGAGACATCA
AACACAAATGGGAACAACCCCCATTGTCAATTCCACATGGATTTGTGGCATTTGGCTGCCTCTGTTGGCT
GAAGGCATGTATATCCATGGGAGAGAAGATGTCAGAATGGATTTCACGCAGACCCTCACCAGTATACTTG
TTGCAAGCCAAAATGGAGTGTGTGCTCCAGTCAGTCCAGTACAATATGTCCTCAAATAACGTCAAGGCAA
AAGGATGTGGAAGGGAACCTTTAACCACTGCCTGCCGATTTGTTCCATCCAGATTTGATTTGTGGATGAA
ATTAAGTTTTGCATCTGCCCAATAAAGCTTTTGTTCTTCATAATCCAAAGTCAGTCCATTTGGCCAGTAA
ATTTCACTGTTTATTATAATGAAGCGACTTGAACCATCCATTCCAGCACGTTCTATCTTTGGCACTTCTC
CCCAGTCTGTCCAGTACATGAACCCACTTGAAGGATCTAAGGCAATAGCTCTGGGTTGATCCAACTCTTG
CCAAAATAAAACTTTTCGTAAAGATCCATCTAAATTAGAAACTTCAATCCGATTAGTTTCAGAATCTGTC
CAGTACAATTTTTCTCCAAGCCAATCACATGCCAGCCCATCGGGGGACAATAATCCAGAAACAACAACAT
TCTGCACACTCTCAGTTTTGTTAAATTCTGTTCGTTTAATGGCTTCTTCGCTGACATCACTCCAGTATAT
CAAGCCATGACTAAACACAAAGTCCACCGCAGCTGCATCCTCCAAGCCTCCAACTACAATCGTAGCATTC
TCTTTGCCATTTGTAGCATCAACCAATCGCAAGTCCCGTCTGTTTGCATAAAGCAACAAAGGGGCCGCTC
TCAGGAGCACACAGAAGCTGCA
